Addgene plasmid #25811: TU#867 (Punc-119sid-1)
Depositing lab: Martin Chalfie. Depositing organization: Columbia University. Publication: Enhanced neuronal RNAi in C. elegans using SID-1. Calixto A, Chelur D, Topalidou I, Chen X, Chalfie M. Nat Methods. 2010 Jul;7(7):554-9. doi: 10.1038/nmeth.1463. Epub 2010 May 30. PubMed 20512143.
Backbone
  Vector backbone: pPD95.75
  Backbone manufacturer: A. Fire
  Backbone size w/o insert (bp): 4000
  Vector type: Worm Expression
Growth in bacteria
  Bacterial resistance: Ampicillin, 100 μg/mL
  Growth temperature: 37°C
  Growth strain: DH5alpha
  Copy number: Unknown
Gene/Insert
  Gene/Insert name: systemic RNA interference-deficient 1 (alt name: sid-1)
  Species: C. elegans (nematode)
  Insert size (bp): 7860
  Entrez Gene: sid-1 (a.k.a. CELE_C04F5.1)
  Cloning method: Restriction Enzyme; 5′ cloning site BamHI (not destroyed); 3′ cloning site PvuI (not destroyed)
  Sequencing primers: 5′ TATAGGATCCTCATTTTTCCAGGTTCACAATG; 3′ ATATAAGCGGCCGCAGAAAGGTGTCATGGTCTAGT
Terms and licenses: Academic/Nonprofit Terms; Industry Terms: Not Available to Industry
Depositor comments: Specific details about this vector are given at the Materials and Methods of the article: Calixto et al, 2010, Nat Meth "Enhanced Neuronal RNAi using sid-1" Note that this plasmid contains genomic sid-1, NOT the cDNA.
How to cite: TU#867 (Punc-119sid-1) was a gift from Martin Chalfie (Addgene plasmid # 25811 ; http://n2t.net/addgene:25811 ; RRID:Addgene_25811)
