[The description below was written by a language model from this plasmid's Addgene catalogue record.]
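Description:
TU#867 (Punc-119sid-1) is a Caenorhabditis elegans expression plasmid built on pPD95.75, one of the Fire lab worm vectors, with a backbone of about 4 kb. It is propagated in E. coli under ampicillin selection; the copy number is listed as unknown, and the record gives no feature table, so the bacterial origin and any other backbone elements retained after cloning are not documented here. No worm selection or co-injection marker is listed.

The payload is a roughly 7.9 kb insert carrying sid-1 (systemic RNA interference-deficient 1) from C. elegans, cloned by restriction digestion between BamHI and PvuI sites that both remain intact. The depositor notes that this is the genomic form of sid-1, introns included, rather than the cDNA. The construct name indicates that the gene is driven by the unc-119 promoter, which is widely used for pan-neuronal expression in worms, although the catalogue fields do not describe the promoter separately or state whether it is counted within the listed insert size.

SID-1 is a transmembrane protein required for cellular uptake of double-stranded RNA and thus for systemic RNAi. C. elegans neurons are generally refractory to RNAi delivered systemically, for example by feeding. In line with the associated publication on enhanced neuronal RNAi using SID-1, this plasmid is intended for generating transgenic worms that express sid-1 in neurons, which makes those cells more sensitive to gene knockdown and so supports RNAi-based studies of neuronal gene function.
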