>Addgene plasmid #25811 | TU#867 (Punc-119sid-1) | addgene partial sequence | sequence record 139293 | Sid1-F 5'-TATAGGATCCTCATTTTTCCAGGTTCACAATG-3'
TGCATTTGGTGATTGGGTTAGTTTTTTTACTTTATTAAATCAAATAAAAACTGAATATTTTAATATTTTT
CAGTTTAACCCAGAACAATTCAACTACACCTTCGCCAATTATCACCTCAAGTAACAGCTCTGTACTTGTA
TTCGAGATTTCTTCAAAAATGAAAATGATCGAAAAAAAGCTGGAAGCCAACACAGTCCATGTCCTTCGCC
TGGAATTAGATCAAAGTTTCATATTAGATTTAACCAAAGTCGCCGCGGAAATCGTTGATTCTTCGAAATA
CAGTAAAGAAGACGGTGTTATACTCGAAGTAACAGTTTCAAATGGCCGTGATAGTTTTTTATTGAAACTT
CCGACGGTTTATCCGAACTTGAAGCTCTATACTGACGGAAAACTGCTCAATCCGCTCGTTGAGCAAGATT
TCGGGGCGCACAGAAAGAGGCACAGGATAGGCGGTAGGCTTTTGGGCCTAAAAACATAGGAAAATCGTAA
TTTCAGACCCTCATTTCCATCAAAACCTGATCGTAACCGTGCAGTCTCGATTGAATGCTGATATAGATTA
TAGGCTTCATGTGACTCATTTGGATCGGGCCCAATATGATTTTCTGAAGTTCAAGACGGGACAGACCACG
AAAACGTTGTCGAATCAGAAGCTGACGTTTGTCAAGCCGATTGGATTTTTTTTGAATTGCAGCGAACAAA
ATATTTCCCAATTCCACGTCACATTGTACAGTGA
