>Addgene plasmid #25811 | TU#867 (Punc-119sid-1) | addgene partial sequence | sequence record 139294 | Sid1-R 5'-ATATAAGCGGCCGCAGAAAGGTGTCATGGTCTAGT-3'
ACAAACAAGCTGAACACCTGAAATTGGGAAATGTTGGGAAAAATAAATAAACATGTTATAAACACCAGAT
CACTGCGTAGAGAGGAGCTAAATTTGGAATTATATTCACAGGGAGGTAGGGAGCCGTGGAGATGAATACA
GTAAAAATGTTTCAAAGTAGACCAACTAATTACATAGATTCAGAAAGTTCTTAAAACATGAAGAAATGAG
AGATCGGGCTACGTATTAAGGCAGGAGAAAAAGTTGAAATATGAAAAACCGGATAGGGAAAACAAAATTA
CTCTAGAAAATGTTAATCGAAGTTTTGCGTGTATTAATGAGATCATCATCAACAAAGGAGACGAAAATGA
ATGTGAAAAGACCGGCCAATGCTCCGAAGATGTGCCATAAATCGTGGGAACCGAAGAAGCCGAGTAGCAG
GCATGGCTTGTTGAGTGCTCGGCTCGCCGCCGCAGATCTCTGTAAATTTTTTAATAGTATTTTAGATTAC
TTTTACTTTTGAATTGCCGGAATTGAAATTTCCGGCAAATCGGCAATTTACCGGAATTGAAATTTTCGGC
AAATCGGCAAATCGACGTAACTGAAAATTTCCGAAAAATCGGCAATTTGCAGGAATTGAAAATTTCCGAA
AAATCGGCAAATTGCCGGAATTGGAAATTTCCGGCAAATCGGCAACTTGTCGGTATTGAAAATTTCCGGC
AAATCGGCAACTTGTCGAAATTGGAA
